Addgene plasmid #90344: pLminP_Luc2P_RE10
Purpose: IRF3 - Viral response gene reporter
Depositing lab: Ramnik Xavier. Depositing organization: Broad Institute. Publication: Simultaneous Pathway Activity Inference and Gene Expression Analysis Using RNA Sequencing. O'Connell DJ, Kolde R, Sooknah M, Graham DB, Sundberg TB, Latorre IJ, Mikkelsen TS, Xavier RJ. Cell Syst. 2016 May 25;2(5):323-34. doi: 10.1016/j.cels.2016.04.011. Epub 2016 May 19. PubMed 27211859.
Backbone
  Vector backbone: pLenti7.3
  Backbone manufacturer: Thermo Fisher
  Backbone size w/o insert (bp): 7251
  Total vector size (bp): 9293
  Vector type: Lentiviral
  Selectable markers: eGFP
Growth in bacteria
  Bacterial resistance: Ampicillin, 100 μg/mL
  Growth temperature: 37°C
  Growth strain: NEB Stable
  Copy number: High Copy
Gene/Insert
  Gene/Insert name: Firefly luciferase (alt name: Luc2P)
  Species: P. pyralis
  Insert size (bp): 1776
  Promoter: IRF3
  Cloning method: Gibson Cloning
  Sequencing primers: 5′ GGTACAGTGCAGGGGAAAGA
Resource information
  A portion of this plasmid was derived from a plasmid made by: pGL4.29 reporter vector (Promega)
Terms and licenses: Academic/Nonprofit Terms; Industry Terms: Not Available to Industry
How to cite: pLminP_Luc2P_RE10 was a gift from Ramnik Xavier (Addgene plasmid # 90344 ; http://n2t.net/addgene:90344 ; RRID:Addgene_90344)
