[The description below was written by a language model from this plasmid's Addgene catalogue record and pLannotate feature annotations shown in this document.]
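Description:
pLminP_Luc2P_RE10 is a lentiviral transcriptional reporter built on the pLenti7.3 backbone and designed to read out IRF3 activity as a measure of the cellular viral response pathway. It is propagated in E. coli through a high-copy ColE1/pUC-type origin with ampicillin resistance (β-lactamase), and the backbone also carries an f1 origin and an SV40 origin. The catalogue lists a total size of 9,293 bp, slightly larger than the 9,252 nt sequenced record from which the feature table was generated.

The viral portion has a third-generation, self-inactivating layout: an RSV promoter drives a truncated HIV-1 5' LTR, followed by the Ψ packaging signal, a gag fragment, the Rev response element and the cPPT/CTS, and the transfer cassette ends in a ΔU3 3' LTR with a downstream SV40 polyadenylation signal. Within this frame, a minimal TATA-box promoter (minP) with low basal activity sits upstream of the synthetic luc2 firefly luciferase fused to an hPEST degradation sequence (Luc2P, derived in part from the Promega pGL4.29 reporter). The PEST tag shortens the protein's half-life so that signal follows changes in transcription more closely. The record names IRF3 as the promoter, implying that IRF3 response elements lie in the unannotated stretch between the cPPT and minP, although these are not annotated in the feature table. A WPRE follows the reporter to enhance transcript expression. A separate SV40 promoter drives Emerald GFP, which serves as the marker for identifying or sorting transduced cells. The construct belongs to a series of pathway-specific response-element reporters used to monitor signalling pathway activity in mammalian cells.
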