Features (pLannotate 1.2.2; 28 found; start..end, strand, type, name):
      3..229     +  promoter       RSV promoter: Rous sarcoma virus enhancer/promoter
    230..410     +  LTR            5' LTR (truncated): truncated 5' long terminal repeat (LTR) from HIV-1
    457..582     +  misc_feature   HIV-1 Ψ: packaging signal of human immunodeficiency virus type 1
    566..929     +  CDS            HIV-1 gag (fragment): gag protein from human immunodeficiency virus 1; gag
   1075..1308    +  misc_feature   RRE: The Rev response element (RRE) of HIV-1 allows for Rev-dependent mRNA export from the nucleus to the cytoplasm.
   1685..1785    +  CDS            Rev (fragment): human immunodeficiency virus 1 (HIV-1) Rev protein; rev; enhances nuclear export of unspliced and incompletely spliced viral mRNAs
   1804..1921    +  misc_feature   cPPT/CTS: central polypurine tract and central termination sequence of HIV-1
   2084..2115    +  promoter       minP: minimal TATA-box promoter with low basal activity
   2148..3797    +  CDS            luciferase: firefly luciferase synthetic luc2 version of the luciferase gene
   3801..3920    +  CDS            hPEST: PEST degradation sequence from mouse ornithine decarboxylase human codon-optimized
   4012..4600    +  misc_feature   WPRE: woodchuck hepatitis virus posttranscriptional regulatory element
   4615..4931    +  promoter       SV40 promoter: SV40 enhancer and early promoter
   4982..5701    +  CDS            EmGFP: Emerald GFP mammalian codon-optimized
   5700..5771    +  CDS            nef (fragment): NEF_HV1Z2 - Experimental evidence at protein level: Swiss-Prot protein existence level 1. Extracellular Nef protein targets CD4(+) T-lymphocytes for apoptosis by interacting with CXCR4 surface receptors. From Human immunodeficiency virus type 1 group M subtype D (isolate Z2/CDC-Z34) (HIV-1).
   5773..6006    +  LTR            3' LTR (ΔU3): self-inactivating 3' long terminal repeat (LTR) from HIV-1
   6078..6199    +  polyA_signal   SV40 poly(A) signal: SV40 polyadenylation signal
   6239..6374    +  rep_origin     SV40 ori: SV40 origin of replication
   6395..6413    -  promoter       T7 promoter: promoter for bacteriophage T7 RNA polymerase
   6421..6576    +  CDS            lacZα (fragment): LacZα fragment of β-galactosidase; lacZ fragment
   6581..7009    +  rep_origin     f1 ori (sequence partly withheld): f1 bacteriophage origin of replication; arrow indicates direction of (+) strand synthesis
   7062..7166    +  promoter       AmpR promoter: bla
   7167..8027    +  CDS            AmpR: β-lactamase; bla; confers resistance to ampicillin, carbenicillin, and related antibiotics
   8198..8786    +  rep_origin     ori: high-copy-number ColE1/pMB1/pBR322/pUC origin of replication
   8969..9061    +  CDS            lacI (fragment): lac repressor; lacI; The lac repressor binds to the lac operator to inhibit transcription in E. coli. This inhibition can be relieved by adding lactose or isopropyl-β-D-thiogalactopyranoside (IPTG).
   9074..9095    +  protein_bind   CAP binding site: CAP binding activates transcription in the presence of cAMP. E. coli catabolite activator protein
   9110..9140    +  promoter       lac promoter: promoter for the E. coli lac operon
   9148..9164    +  protein_bind   lac operator: The lac repressor binds to the lac operator to inhibit transcription in E. coli. This inhibition can be relieved by adding lactose or isopropyl-β-D-thiogalactopyranoside (IPTG). lac repressor encoded by lacI
   9209..9227    +  promoter       T3 promoter: promoter for bacteriophage T3 RNA polymerase
>Addgene plasmid #90344 | pLminP_Luc2P_RE10 | addgene full sequence | sequence record 370204 | Addgene NGS Result
AATGTAGTCTTATGCAATACTCTTGTAGTCTTGCAACATGGTAACGATGAGTTAGCAACATGCCTTACAA
GGAGAGAAAAAGCACCGTGCATGCCGATTGGTGGAAGTAAGGTGGTACGATCGTGCCTTATTAGGAAGGC
AACAGACGGGTCTGACATGGATTGGACGAACCACTGAATTGCCGCATTGCAGAGATATTGTATTTAAGTG
CCTAGCTCGATACATAAACGGGTCTCTCTGGTTAGACCAGATCTGAGCCTGGGAGCTCTCTGGCTAACTA
GGGAACCCACTGCTTAAGCCTCAATAAAGCTTGCCTTGAGTGCTTCAAGTAGTGTGTGCCCGTCTGTTGT
GTGACTCTGGTAACTAGAGATCCCTCAGACCCTTTTAGTCAGTGTGGAAAATCTCTAGCAGTGGCGCCCG
AACAGGGACTTGAAAGCGAAAGGGAAACCAGAGGAGCTCTCTCGACGCAGGACTCGGCTTGCTGAAGCGC
GCACGGCAAGAGGCGAGGGGCGGCGACTGGTGAGTACGCCAAAAATTTTGACTAGCGGAGGCTAGAAGGA
GAGAGATGGGTGCGAGAGCGTCAGTATTAAGCGGGGGAGAATTAGATCGCGATGGGAAAAAATTCGGTTA
AGGCCAGGGGGAAAGAAAAAATATAAATTAAAACATATAGTATGGGCAAGCAGGGAGCTAGAACGATTCG
CAGTTAATCCTGGCCTGTTAGAAACATCAGAAGGCTGTAGACAAATACTGGGACAGCTACAACCATCCCT
TCAGACAGGATCAGAAGAACTTAGATCATTATATAATACAGTAGCAACCCTCTATTGTGTGCATCAAAGG
ATAGAGATAAAAGACACCAAGGAAGCTTTAGACAAGATAGAGGAAGAGCAAAACAAAAGTAAGACCACCG
CACAGCAAGCGGCCGCTGATCTTCAGACCTGGAGGAGGAGATATGAGGGACAATTGGAGAAGTGAATTAT
ATAAATATAAAGTAGTAAAAATTGAACCATTAGGAGTAGCACCCACCAAGGCAAAGAGAAGAGTGGTGCA
GAGAGAAAAAAGAGCAGTGGGAATAGGAGCTTTGTTCCTTGGGTTCTTGGGAGCAGCAGGAAGCACTATG
GGCGCAGCGTCAATGACGCTGACGGTACAGGCCAGACAATTATTGTCTGGTATAGTGCAGCAGCAGAACA
ATTTGCTGAGGGCTATTGAGGCGCAACAGCATCTGTTGCAACTCACAGTCTGGGGCATCAAGCAGCTCCA
GGCAAGAATCCTGGCTGTGGAAAGATACCTAAAGGATCAACAGCTCCTGGGGATTTGGGGTTGCTCTGGA
AAACTCATTTGCACCACTGCTGTGCCTTGGAATGCTAGTTGGAGTAATAAATCTCTGGAACAGATTTGGA
ATCACACGACCTGGATGGAGTGGGACAGAGAAATTAACAATTACACAAGCTTAATACACTCCTTAATTGA
AGAATCGCAAAACCAGCAAGAAAAGAATGAACAAGAATTATTGGAATTAGATAAATGGGCAAGTTTGTGG
AATTGGTTTAACATAACAAATTGGCTGTGGTATATAAAATTATTCATAATGATAGTAGGAGGCTTGGTAG
GTTTAAGAATAGTTTTTGCTGTACTTTCTATAGTGAATAGAGTTAGGCAGGGATATTCACCATTATCGTT
TCAGACCCACCTCCCAACCCCGAGGGGACCCGACAGGCCCGAAGGAATAGAAGAAGAAGGTGGAGAGAGA
GACAGAGACAGATCCATTCGATTAGTGAACGGATCTCGACGGTATCGGTTAACTTTTAAAAGAAAAGGGG
GGATTGGGGGGTACAGTGCAGGGGAAAGAATAGTAGACATAATAGCAACAGACATACAAACTAAAGAATT
ACAAAAACAAATTACAAAAATTCAAAATTTTATCGATCGCACCAGCGTGTGGATCATAGGAAAACTGAAA
GGGAGAAGTATAGGAAAACTGAAAGGGAGAAGTATAGGAAAACTGAAAGGGAGAAGTATAGGAAAACTGA
AAGGGAGAAGTGATCCGAGAACAGATCTGGCCTCGGCGGCCAAGCTTAGACACTAGAGGGTATATAATGG
AAGCTCGACTTCCAGCTTGGCAATCCGGTACTGTTGGTAAAGCCACCATGGAAGATGCCAAAAACATTAA
GAAGGGCCCAGCGCCATTCTACCCACTCGAAGACGGGACCGCCGGCGAGCAGCTGCACAAAGCCATGAAG
CGCTACGCCCTGGTGCCCGGCACCATCGCCTTTACCGACGCACATATCGAGGTGGACATTACCTACGCCG
AGTACTTCGAGATGAGCGTTCGGCTGGCAGAAGCTATGAAGCGCTATGGGCTGAATACAAACCATCGGAT
CGTGGTGTGCAGCGAGAATAGCTTGCAGTTCTTCATGCCCGTGTTGGGTGCCCTGTTCATCGGTGTGGCT
GTGGCCCCAGCTAACGACATCTACAACGAGCGCGAGCTGCTGAACAGCATGGGCATCAGCCAGCCCACCG
TCGTATTCGTGAGCAAGAAAGGGCTGCAAAAGATCCTCAACGTGCAAAAGAAGCTACCGATCATACAAAA
GATCATCATCATGGATAGCAAGACCGACTACCAGGGCTTCCAAAGCATGTACACCTTCGTGACTTCCCAT
TTGCCACCCGGCTTCAACGAGTACGACTTCGTGCCCGAGAGCTTCGACCGGGACAAAACCATCGCCCTGA
TCATGAACAGTAGTGGCAGTACCGGATTGCCCAAGGGCGTAGCCCTACCGCACCGCACCGCTTGTGTCCG
ATTCAGTCATGCCCGCGACCCCATCTTCGGCAACCAGATCATCCCCGACACCGCTATCCTCAGCGTGGTG
CCATTTCACCACGGCTTCGGCATGTTCACCACGCTGGGCTACTTGATCTGCGGCTTTCGGGTCGTGCTCA
TGTACCGCTTCGAGGAGGAGCTATTCTTGCGCAGCTTGCAAGACTATAAGATTCAATCTGCCCTGCTGGT
GCCCACACTATTTAGCTTCTTCGCTAAGAGCACTCTCATCGACAAGTACGACCTAAGCAACTTGCACGAG
ATCGCCAGCGGCGGGGCGCCGCTCAGCAAGGAGGTAGGTGAGGCCGTGGCCAAACGCTTCCACCTACCAG
GCATCCGCCAGGGCTACGGCCTGACAGAAACAACCAGCGCCATTCTGATCACCCCCGAAGGGGACGACAA
GCCTGGCGCAGTAGGCAAGGTGGTGCCCTTCTTCGAGGCTAAGGTGGTGGACTTGGACACCGGTAAGACA
CTGGGTGTGAACCAGCGCGGCGAGCTGTGCGTCCGTGGCCCCATGATCATGAGCGGCTACGTTAACAACC
CCGAGGCTACAAACGCTCTCATCGACAAGGACGGCTGGCTGCACAGCGGCGACATCGCCTACTGGGACGA
GGACGAGCACTTCTTCATCGTGGACCGGCTGAAGAGCCTGATCAAATACAAGGGCTACCAGGTAGCCCCA
GCCGAACTGGAGAGCATCCTGCTGCAACACCCCAACATCTTCGACGCCGGGGTCGCCGGCCTGCCCGACG
ACGATGCCGGCGAGCTGCCCGCCGCAGTCGTCGTGCTGGAACACGGTAAAACCATGACCGAGAAGGAGAT
CGTGGACTATGTGGCCAGCCAGGTTACAACCGCCAAGAAGCTGCGCGGTGGTGTTGTGTTCGTGGACGAG
GTGCCTAAAGGACTGACCGGCAAGTTGGACGCCCGCAAGATCCGCGAGATTCTCATTAAGGCCAAGAAGG
GCGGCAAGATCGCCGTGAATTCTCACGGCTTCCCTCCCGAGGTGGAGGAGCAGGCCGCCGGCACCCTGCC
CATGAGCTGCGCCCAGGAGAGCGGCATGGATAGACACCCTGCTGCTTGCGCCAGCGCCAGGATCAACGTC
TAAGGCCGCGACTCTAGAACGCGTCACTGCGGCTCATATGTTTTTACTGCTGACTACAGACATCAGCGCG
TACCGGTTAGTAATGATCGACAATCAACCTCTGGATTACAAAATTTGTGAAAGATTGACTGGTATTCTTA
ACTATGTTGCTCCTTTTACGCTATGTGGATACGCTGCTTTAATGCCTTTGTATCATGCTATTGCTTCCCG
TATGGCTTTCATTTTCTCCTCCTTGTATAAATCCTGGTTGCTGTCTCTTTATGAGGAGTTGTGGCCCGTT
GTCAGGCAACGTGGCGTGGTGTGCACTGTGTTTGCTGACGCAACCCCCACTGGTTGGGGCATTGCCACCA
CCTGTCAGCTCCTTTCCGGGACTTTCGCTTTCCCCCTCCCTATTGCCACGGCGGAACTCATCGCCGCCTG
CCTTGCCCGCTGCTGGACAGGGGCTCGGCTGTTGGGCACTGACAATTCCGTGGTGTTGTCGGGGAAGCTG
ACGTCCTTTCCATGGCTGCTCGCCTGTGTTGCCACCTGGATTCTGCGCGGGACGTCCTTCTGCTACGTCC
CTTCGGCCCTCAATCCAGCGGACCTTCCTTCCCGCGGCCTGCTGCCGGCTCTGCGGCCTCTTCCGCGTCT
TCGCCTTCGCCCTCAGACGAGTCGGATCTCCCTTTGGGCCGCCTCCCCGCCTGGCGATGGTACCGGTGTG
GAAAGTCCCCAGGCTCCCCAGCAGGCAGAAGTATGCAAAGCATGCATCTCAATTAGTCAGCAACCAGGTG
TGGAAAGTCCCCAGGCTCCCCAGCAGGCAGAAGTATGCAAAGCATGCATCTCAATTAGTCAGCAACCATA
GTCCCGCCCCTAACTCCGCCCATCCCGCCCCTAACTCCGCCCAGTTCCGCCCATTCTCCGCCCCATGGCT
GACTAATTTTTTTTATTTATGCAGAGGCCGAGGCCGCCTCTGCCTCTGAGCTATTCCAGAAGTAGTGAGG
AGGCTTTTTTGGAGGCCTAGGCTTTTGCAAAAAGCTCCCGGGAGCTTGTATATCCATTTTCGGATCTGAT
CAGCACCTAGCATGGTGAGCAAGGGCGAGGAGCTGTTCACCGGGGTGGTGCCCATCCTGGTCGAGCTGGA
CGGCGACGTAAACGGCCACAAGTTCAGCGTGTCCGGCGAGGGCGAGGGCGATGCCACCTACGGCAAGCTG
ACCCTGAAGTTCATCTGCACCACCGGCAAGCTGCCCGTGCCCTGGCCCACCCTCGTGACCACCTTCACCT
ACGGCGTGCAGTGCTTCGCCCGCTACCCCGACCACATGAAGCAGCACGACTTCTTCAAGTCCGCCATGCC
CGAAGGCTACGTCCAGGAGCGCACCATCTTCTTCAAGGACGACGGCAACTACAAGACCCGCGCCGAGGTG
AAGTTCGAGGGCGACACCCTGGTGAACCGCATCGAGCTGAAGGGCATCGACTTCAAGGAGGACGGCAACA
TCCTGGGGCACAAGCTGGAGTACAACTACAACAGCCACAAGGTCTATATCACCGCCGACAAGCAGAAGAA
CGGCATCAAGGTGAACTTCAAGACCCGCCACAACATCGAGGACGGCAGCGTGCAGCTCGCCGACCACTAC
CAGCAGAACACCCCCATCGGCGACGGCCCCGTGCTGCTGCCCGACAACCACTACCTGAGCACCCAGTCCG
CCCTGAGCAAAGACCCCAACGAGAAGCGCGATCACATGGTCCTGCTGGAGTTCGTGACCGCCGCCGGGAT
CACTCTCGGCATGGACGAGCTGTACAAGTAAGGTACCTTTAAGACCAATGACTTACAAGGCAGCTGTAGA
TCTTAGCCACTTTTTAAAAGAAAAGGGGGGACTGGAAGGGCTAATTCACTCCCAACGAAGACAAGATCTG
CTTTTTGCTTGTACTGGGTCTCTCTGGTTAGACCAGATCTGAGCCTGGGAGCTCTCTGGCTAACTAGGGA
ACCCACTGCTTAAGCCTCAATAAAGCTTGCCTTGAGTGCTTCAAGTAGTGTGTGCCCGTCTGTTGTGTGA
CTCTGGTAACTAGAGATCCCTCAGACCCTTTTAGTCAGTGTGGAAAATCTCTAGCAGTAGTAGTTCATGT
CATCTTATTATTCAGTATTTATAACTTGCAAAGAAATGAATATCAGAGAGTGAGAGGAACTTGTTTATTG
CAGCTTATAATGGTTACAAATAAAGCAATAGCATCACAAATTTCACAAATAAAGCATTTTTTTCACTGCA
TTCTAGTTGTGGTTTGTCCAAACTCATCAATGTATCTTATCATGTCTGGCTCTAGCTATCCCGCCCCTAA
CTCCGCCCATCCCGCCCCTAACTCCGCCCAGTTCCGCCCATTCTCCGCCCCATGGCTGACTAATTTTTTT
TATTTATGCAGAGGCCGAGGCCGCCTCGGCCTCTGAGCTATTCCAGAAGTAGTGAGGAGGCTTTTTTGGA
GGCCTAGGGACGTACCCAATTCGCCCTATAGTGAGTCGTATTACGCGCGCTCACTGGCCGTCGTTTTACA
ACGTCGTGACTGGGAAAACCCTGGCGTTACCCAACTTAATCGCCTTGCAGCACATCCCCCTTTCGCCAGC
TGGCGTAATAGCGAAGAGGCCCGCACCGATCGCCCTTCCCAACAGTTGCGCAGCCTGAATGGCGAATGGG
[124 nt withheld, positions 6581-6704]
C
[91 nt withheld, positions 6706-6796]
A
[49 nt withheld, positions 6798-6846]
CCTTTGACGTTGGAGTCCACGTTCTTT
[37 nt withheld, positions 6874-6910]
ACCCTATCTCGGTCTATTCTTTTGATTTATAAGGGATTTTGCCGATTTCGGCCTATTGGTTAAAAAATGA
GCTGATTTAACAAAAATTTAACGCGAATTTTAACAAAATATTAACGCTTACAATTTAGGTGGCACTTTTC
GGGGAAATGTGCGCGGAACCCCTATTTGTTTATTTTTCTAAATACATTCAAATATGTATCCGCTCATGAG
ACAATAACCCTGATAAATGCTTCAATAATATTGAAAAAGGAAGAGTATGAGTATTCAACATTTCCGTGTC
GCCCTTATTCCCTTTTTTGCGGCATTTTGCCTTCCTGTTTTTGCTCACCCAGAAACGCTGGTGAAAGTAA
AAGATGCTGAAGATCAGTTGGGTGCACGAGTGGGTTACATCGAACTGGATCTCAACAGCGGTAAGATCCT
TGAGAGTTTTCGCCCCGAAGAACGTTTTCCAATGATGAGCACTTTTAAAGTTCTGCTATGTGGCGCGGTA
TTATCCCGTATTGACGCCGGGCAAGAGCAACTCGGTCGCCGCATACACTATTCTCAGAATGACTTGGTTG
AGTACTCACCAGTCACAGAAAAGCATCTTACGGATGGCATGACAGTAAGAGAATTATGCAGTGCTGCCAT
AACCATGAGTGATAACACTGCGGCCAACTTACTTCTGACAACGATCGGAGGACCGAAGGAGCTAACCGCT
TTTTTGCACAACATGGGGGATCATGTAACTCGCCTTGATCGTTGGGAACCGGAGCTGAATGAAGCCATAC
CAAACGACGAGCGTGACACCACGATGCCTGTAGCAATGGCAACAACGTTGCGCAAACTATTAACTGGCGA
ACTACTTACTCTAGCTTCCCGGCAACAATTAATAGACTGGATGGAGGCGGATAAAGTTGCAGGACCACTT
CTGCGCTCGGCCCTTCCGGCTGGCTGGTTTATTGCTGATAAATCTGGAGCCGGTGAGCGTGGGTCTCGCG
GTATCATTGCAGCACTGGGGCCAGATGGTAAGCCCTCCCGTATCGTAGTTATCTACACGACGGGGAGTCA
GGCAACTATGGATGAACGAAATAGACAGATCGCTGAGATAGGTGCCTCACTGATTAAGCATTGGTAACTG
TCAGACCAAGTTTACTCATATATACTTTAGATTGATTTAAAACTTCATTTTTAATTTAAAAGGATCTAGG
TGAAGATCCTTTTTGATAATCTCATGACCAAAATCCCTTAACGTGAGTTTTCGTTCCACTGAGCGTCAGA
CCCCGTAGAAAAGATCAAAGGATCTTCTTGAGATCCTTTTTTTCTGCGCGTAATCTGCTGCTTGCAAACA
AAAAAACCACCGCTACCAGCGGTGGTTTGTTTGCCGGATCAAGAGCTACCAACTCTTTTTCCGAAGGTAA
CTGGCTTCAGCAGAGCGCAGATACCAAATACTGTTCTTCTAGTGTAGCCGTAGTTAGGCCACCACTTCAA
GAACTCTGTAGCACCGCCTACATACCTCGCTCTGCTAATCCTGTTACCAGTGGCTGCTGCCAGTGGCGAT
AAGTCGTGTCTTACCGGGTTGGACTCAAGACGATAGTTACCGGATAAGGCGCAGCGGTCGGGCTGAACGG
GGGGTTCGTGCACACAGCCCAGCTTGGAGCGAACGACCTACACCGAACTGAGATACCTACAGCGTGAGCT
ATGAGAAAGCGCCACGCTTCCCGAAGGGAGAAAGGCGGACAGGTATCCGGTAAGCGGCAGGGTCGGAACA
GGAGAGCGCACGAGGGAGCTTCCAGGGGGAAACGCCTGGTATCTTTATAGTCCTGTCGGGTTTCGCCACC
TCTGACTTGAGCGTCGATTTTTGTGATGCTCGTCAGGGGGGCGGAGCCTATGGAAAAACGCCAGCAACGC
GGCCTTTTTACGGTTCCTGGCCTTTTGCTGGCCTTTTGCTCACATGTTCTTTCCTGCGTTATCCCCTGAT
TCTGTGGATAACCGTATTACCGCCTTTGAGTGAGCTGATACCGCTCGCCGCAGCCGAACGACCGAGCGCA
GCGAGTCAGTGAGCGAGGAAGCGGAAGAGCGCCCAATACGCAAACCGCCTCTCCCCGCGCGTTGGCCGAT
TCATTAATGCAGCTGGCACGACAGGTTTCCCGACTGGAAAGCGGGCAGTGAGCGCAACGCAATTAATGTG
AGTTAGCTCACTCATTAGGCACCCCAGGCTTTACACTTTATGCTTCCGGCTCGTATGTTGTGTGGAATTG
TGAGCGGATAACAATTTCACACAGGAAACAGCTATGACCATGATTACGCCAAGCGCGCAATTAACCCTCA
CTAAAGGGAACAAAAGCTGGAGCTGCAAGCTT
